Addgene plasmid #190997: OA-1127B
Purpose: Expresses arrays of gRNA targeting rel1 promoter under U6b/c promoter
Depositing lab: Omar Akbari. Depositing organization: University of California, San Diego (UCSD). Publication: CRISPR mediated transactivation in the human disease vector Aedes aegypti. Bui M, Dalla Benetta E, Dong Y, Zhao Y, Yang T, Li M, Antoshechkin IA, Buchman A, Bottino-Rojas V, James AA, Perry MW, Dimopoulos G, Akbari OS. PLoS Pathog. 2023 Jan 19;19(1):e1010842. doi: 10.1371/journal.ppat.1010842. eCollection 2023 Jan. PubMed 36656895.
Backbone
  Vector backbone: #120363
  Backbone manufacturer: Addgene
  Total vector size (bp): 13571
  Vector type: Insect Expression
Growth in bacteria
  Bacterial resistance: Ampicillin, 100 μg/mL
  Growth temperature: 37°C
  Growth strain: DH5alpha
  Copy number: Unknown
Gene/Insert
  Gene/Insert name: U6b:sgRNArel1A1 - U6c:sgRNArel1A2 - U6b:sgRNArel1A3 - U6c:sgRNArel1A4
  Insert size (bp): 8311
  Cloning method: Gibson Cloning
  Sequencing primers: 5′ ccaaactcatcaatgtatcttaaagcttgctagcTCATCACAAACGAAACTA; 3′ tgcactgaacattgtcagatccgagatcgtttaaaCGAAATCGGTTTTGGTGT
Terms and licenses: Academic/Nonprofit Terms; Industry Terms: Not Available to Industry
How to cite: OA-1127B was a gift from Omar Akbari (Addgene plasmid # 190997 ; http://n2t.net/addgene:190997 ; RRID:Addgene_190997)
