[The description below was written by a language model from this plasmid's Addgene catalogue record and pLannotate feature annotations shown in this document.]
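Description:
OA-1127B is an insect expression plasmid of about 13.6 kb, built by Gibson assembly on another repository plasmid as backbone, and made for CRISPR-mediated transactivation work in the mosquito Aedes aegypti. It is propagated in E. coli through a high-copy ColE1/pUC-type origin and selected with ampicillin via the β-lactamase gene. Remnants of pUC-style cloning sequence (lacZα, lac promoter/operator and MCS fragments) are also detected.

The payload is an array of four single guide RNA cassettes, each targeting the promoter region of the rel1 gene, driven alternately by U6b and U6c RNA polymerase III promoters (U6b:A1, U6c:A2, U6b:A3, U6c:A4). The automated annotation does not label the U6 promoters, but it finds four evenly spaced Streptococcus pyogenes tracrRNA-derived scaffold segments, consistent with four guides arranged as two pairs. Between the pairs sits a tdTomato marker cassette, preceded by a fragment of the Drosophila hsp70 promoter (probably a minimal core; any upstream enhancer is not annotated or stated) and followed by an SV40 polyadenylation signal. This cassette presumably serves as a fluorescent marker for identifying animals or cells carrying the construct.

The cargo is flanked by short hits to the AcMNPV FP25 and LEF-9 genes. Such hits are typical of piggyBac transposon arms, which would suggest transposase-mediated germline integration, although the record does not say so explicitly. The plasmid encodes no Cas9 or activator protein, so the guides would have to be combined with a separately supplied dCas9-based activator to upregulate rel1. The depositor sequence and the repository's sequencing result give the same feature layout and differ by only 13 nt in length.
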