Features (pLannotate 1.2.2; 23 found; start..end, strand, type, name):
     95..683     -  rep_origin     ori: high-copy-number ColE1/pMB1/pBR322/pUC origin of replication
    854..1714    -  CDS            AmpR: β-lactamase; bla; confers resistance to ampicillin, carbenicillin, and related antibiotics
   1715..1819    -  promoter       AmpR promoter: bla
   1914..1949    +  CDS            rop (fragment): Rop protein, which maintains plasmids at low copy number; rop
   2051..2150    +  misc_feature   bom (fragment): basis of mobility region from pBR322
   2156..2310    -  CDS            lacZα (fragment): LacZα fragment of β-galactosidase; lacZ fragment
   2314..2766    -  CDS            LEF-9 (fragment): LEF9_NPVAC - Experimental evidence at protein level: Swiss-Prot protein existence level 1. Component of the viral DNA-dependent RNA polymerase which is composed of four equimolar subunits of LEF-4, LEF-8, LEF-9, and p47. Plays an essential role in late and very late gene expression. From Autographa californica nuclear polyhedrosis virus (AcMNPV).
   2793..2996    +  CDS            FP (fragment): FP25_NPVAC - Experimental evidence at protein level: Swiss-Prot protein existence level 1. From Autographa californica nuclear polyhedrosis virus (AcMNPV).
   5101..5168    +  misc_RNA       tracrRNA (fragment): trans-activating CRISPR RNA for the Streptococcus pyogenes CRISPR/Cas9 system
   6664..6731    +  misc_RNA       tracrRNA (fragment): trans-activating CRISPR RNA for the Streptococcus pyogenes CRISPR/Cas9 system
   7368..7490    +  promoter       hsp70 promoter (fragment): Drosophila melanogaster hsp70Bb promoter
   7534..8961    +  CDS            tdTomato: tdTomato is a basic (constitutively fluorescent) orange fluorescent protein published in 2004, derived from Discosoma sp.. It is reported to be a somewhat slowly-maturing tandem dimer with low acid sensitivity.
   8980..9063    +  CDS            large T antigen (fragment): large T antigen from SV40 (simian virus 40)
   9086..9207    +  polyA_signal   SV40 poly(A) signal: SV40 polyadenylation signal
  10242..10309   +  misc_RNA       tracrRNA (fragment): trans-activating CRISPR RNA for the Streptococcus pyogenes CRISPR/Cas9 system
  11806..11873   +  misc_RNA       tracrRNA (fragment): trans-activating CRISPR RNA for the Streptococcus pyogenes CRISPR/Cas9 system
  13083..13223   +  CDS            FP (fragment): FP25_NPVAC - Experimental evidence at protein level: Swiss-Prot protein existence level 1. From Autographa californica nuclear polyhedrosis virus (AcMNPV).
  13216..13254   -  misc_feature   MCS (fragment): pUC18/19 multiple cloning site
  13286..13308   -  protein_bind   lac operator (fragment): The lac repressor binds to the lac operator to inhibit transcription in E. coli. This inhibition can be relieved by adding lactose or isopropyl-β-D-thiogalactopyranoside (IPTG). lac repressor encoded by lacI
  13312..13342   -  promoter       lac promoter: promoter for the E. coli lac operon
  13357..13378   -  protein_bind   CAP binding site: CAP binding activates transcription in the presence of cAMP. E. coli catabolite activator protein
  13391..13483   -  CDS            lacI (fragment): lac repressor; lacI; The lac repressor binds to the lac operator to inhibit transcription in E. coli. This inhibition can be relieved by adding lactose or isopropyl-β-D-thiogalactopyranoside (IPTG).
  13485..13571   -  rep_origin     RSF ori (fragment): Plasmids containing the RSF 1030 origin of replication can be propagated in E. coli cells that contain additional plasmids with compatible origins.
>Addgene plasmid #190997 | OA-1127B | depositor full sequence | sequence record 370395 | OA-1127B sequence 13571 bps
TATCCACAGAATCAGGGGATAACGCAGGAAAGAACATGTGAGCAAAAGGCCAGCAAAAGGCCAGGAACCG
TAAAAAGGCCGCGTTGCTGGCGTTTTTCCATAGGCTCCGCCCCCCTGACGAGCATCACAAAAATCGACGC
TCAAGTCAGAGGTGGCGAAACCCGACAGGACTATAAAGATACCAGGCGTTTCCCCCTGGAAGCTCCCTCG
TGCGCTCTCCTGTTCCGACCCTGCCGCTTACCGGATACCTGTCCGCCTTTCTCCCTTCGGGAAGCGTGGC
GCTTTCTCAATGCTCACGCTGTAGGTATCTCAGTTCGGTGTAGGTCGTTCGCTCCAAGCTGGGCTGTGTG
CACGAACCCCCCGTTCAGCCCGACCGCTGCGCCTTATCCGGTAACTATCGTCTTGAGTCCAACCCGGTAA
GACACGACTTATCGCCACTGGCAGCAGCCACTGGTAACAGGATTAGCAGAGCGAGGTATGTAGGCGGTGC
TACAGAGTTCTTGAAGTGGTGGCCTAACTACGGCTACACTAGAAGGACAGTATTTGGTATCTGCGCTCTG
CTGAAGCCAGTTACCTTCGGAAAAAGAGTTGGTAGCTCTTGATCCGGCAAACAAACCACCGCTGGTAGCG
GTGGTTTTTTTGTTTGCAAGCAGCAGATTACGCGCAGAAAAAAAGGATCTCAAGAAGATCCTTTGATCTT
TTCTACGGGGTCTGACGCTCAGTGGAACGAAAACTCACGTTAAGGGATTTTGGTCATGAGATTATCAAAA
AGGATCTTCACCTAGATCCTTTTAAATTAAAAATGAAGTTTTAAATCAATCTAAAGTATATATGAGTAAA
CTTGGTCTGACAGTTACCAATGCTTAATCAGTGAGGCACCTATCTCAGCGATCTGTCTATTTCGTTCATC
CATAGTTGCCTGACTCCCCGTCGTGTAGATAACTACGATACGGGAGGGCTTACCATCTGGCCCCAGTGCT
GCAATGATACCGCGAGACCCACGCTCACCGGCTCCAGATTTATCAGCAATAAACCAGCCAGCCGGAAGGG
CCGAGCGCAGAAGTGGTCCTGCAACTTTATCCGCCTCCATCCAGTCTATTAATTGTTGCCGGGAAGCTAG
AGTAAGTAGTTCGCCAGTTAATAGTTTGCGCAACGTTGTTGCCATTGCTACAGGCATCGTGGTGTCACGC
TCGTCGTTTGGTATGGCTTCATTCAGCTCCGGTTCCCAACGATCAAGGCGAGTTACATGATCCCCCATGT
TGTGCAAAAAAGCGGTTAGCTCCTTCGGTCCTCCGATCGTTGTCAGAAGTAAGTTGGCCGCAGTGTTATC
ACTCATGGTTATGGCAGCACTGCATAATTCTCTTACTGTCATGCCATCCGTAAGATGCTTTTCTGTGACT
GGTGAGTACTCAACCAAGTCATTCTGAGAATAGTGTATGCGGCGACCGAGTTGCTCTTGCCCGGCGTCAA
TACGGGATAATACCGCGCCACATAGCAGAACTTTAAAAGTGCTCATCATTGGAAAACGTTCTTCGGGGCG
AAAACTCTCAAGGATCTTACCGCTGTTGAGATCCAGTTCGATGTAACCCACTCGTGCACCCAACTGATCT
TCAGCATCTTTTACTTTCACCAGCGTTTCTGGGTGAGCAAAAACAGGAAGGCAAAATGCCGCAAAAAAGG
GAATAAGGGCGACACGGAAATGTTGAATACTCATACTCTTCCTTTTTCAATATTATTGAAGCATTTATCA
GGGTTATTGTCTCATGAGCGGATACATATTTGAATGTATTTAGAAAAATAAACAAATAGGGGTTCCGCGC
ACATTTCCCCGAAAAGTGCCACCTGACGTCTAAGAAACCATTATTATCATGACATTAACCTATAAAAATA
GGCGTATCACGAGGCCCTTTCGTCTCGCGCGTTTCGGTGATGACGGTGAAAACCTCTGACACATGCAGCT
CCCGGAGACGGTCACAGCTTGTCTGTAAGCGGATGCCGGGAGCAGACAAGCCCGTCAGGGCGCGTCAGCG
GGTGTTGGCGGGTGTCGGGGCTGGCTTAACTATGCGGCATCAGAGCAGATTGTACTGAGAGTGCACCATA
TGCGGTGTGAAATACCGCACAGATGCGTAAGGAGAAAATACCGCATCAGGCGCCATTCGCCATTCAGGCT
GCGCAACTGTTGGGAAGGGCGATCGGTGCGGGCCTCTTCGCTATTACGCCAGCTGGCGAAAGGGGGATGT
GCTGCAAGGCGATTAAGTTGGGTAACGCCAGGGTTTTCCCAGTCACGACGTTGTAAAACGACGGCCAGTG
CCAAGCTTTGTTTAAAATATAACAAAATTGTGATCCCACAAAATGAAGTGGGGCAAAATCAAATAATTAA
CTAGTGTCCGTAAACTTGTTGGTCTTCAACTTTTTGAGGAACACGTTGGACGGCAAATCGTGACTATAAC
ACAAGTTGATTTAATAATTTTAGCCAACACGTCGGGCTGCGTGTTTTTTGCGCTCTGTGTACACGTTGAT
TAACTGGTCGATTAAATAATTTAATTTTTGGTTCTTCTTTAAATCTGTGATGAAATTTTTTAAAATAACT
TTAAATTCTTCATTGGTAAAAAATGCCACGTTTTGCAACTTGTGAGGGTCTAATATGAGGTCAAACTCAG
TAGGAGTTTTATCCAAAAAAGAAAACATGATTACGTCTGTACACGAACGCGTATTAACGCAGAGTGCAAA
GTATAAGAGGGTTAAAAAATATATTTTACGCACCATATACGCATCGGGTTGATATCGTTAATATGGATCA
ATTTGAACAGTTGATTAACGTGTCTCTGCTCAAGTCTTTGATCAAAACGCAAATCGACGAAAATGTGTCG
GACAATATCAAGTCGATGAGCGAAAAACTAAAAAGGCTAGAATACGACAATCTCACAGACAGCGTTGAGA
TATACGGTATTCACGACAGCAGGCTGAATAATAAAAAAATTAGAAACTATTATTTAACCCTAGAAAGATA
ATCATATTGTGACGTACGTTAAAGATAATCATGCGTAAAATTGACGCATGTGTTTTATCGGTCTGTATAT
CGAGGTTTATTTATTAATTTGAATAGATATTAAGTTTTATTATATTTACACTTACATACTAATAATAAAT
TCAACAAACAATTTATTTATGTTTATTTATTTATTAAAAAAAAACAAAAACTCAAAATTTCTTCTATAAA
GTAACAAAACTTTTAAACATTCTCTCTTTTACAAAAATAAACTTATTTTGTACTTTAAAAACAGTCATGT
TGTATTATAAAATAAGTAATTAGCTTAACTTATACATAATAGAAACAAATTATACTTATTAGTCAGTCAG
AAACAACTTTGGCACATATCAATATTATGCTCTCGACAAATAACTTTTTTGCATTTTTTGCACGATGCAT
TTGCCTTTCGCCTTATTTTAGAGGGGCAGTAAGTACAGTAAGTACGTTTTTTCATTACTGGCTCTTCAGT
ACTGTCATCTGATGTACCAGGCACTTCATTTGGCAAAATATTAGAGATATTATCGCGCAAATATCTCTTC
AAAGTAGGAGCTTCTAAACGCTTACGCATAAACGATGACGTCAGGCTCATGTAAAGGTTTCTCATAAATT
TTTTGCGACTTTGAACCTTTTCTCCCTTGCTACTGACATTATGGCTGTATATAATAAAAGAATTTATGCA
GGCAATGTTTATCATTCCGTACAATAATGCCATAGGCCACCTATTCGTCTTCCTACTGCAGGTCATCACA
GAACACATTTGGTCTAGCGTGTCCACTCCGCCTTTAGTTTGATTATAATACATAACCATTTGCGGTTTAC
CGGTACTTTCGTTGATAGAAGCATCCTCATCACAAGATGATAATAAGTATACCATCTTAGCTGGCTTCGG
TTTATATGAGACGAGAGTAAGGGGTCCGTCAAAACAAAACATCGATGTTCCCACTGGCCTGGAGCGACTG
TTTTTCAGTACTTCCGGTATCTCGCGTTTGTTTGATCGCACGGTTCCCACAATGGTTAATTCGAGCTCGC
CCGGGCTCCTAGGAGATCTTCATCACAAACGAAACTATTATAATCGTCTTCAGGGGAACGGTAGCATCAT
ATCTGTCACCAGTCAGTCGGATTCCTTTCTTTCGGCATAAATTATGCTCGGGTGACGAGACGAGTTGAAA
ATCCCGTAAATTAAAACATATACCACACTCGCCGTCCTAGACGACGACGACGACGACGATTCCCAAGGAA
TTGAACCCTTCATTTGCATTTCACTACCGCTCTGAGAGATGCAAAGCGCGCCAGACAGTCGATCGAATCT
GCAGACCAGAGAGTCACATCAAGAATGTTGACATTCCACCAGAAGACTCTAATTATTCTTCGCTCGACTG
GGAAAACTGTTAACAACTGCTCGAGTGTGGTCGGAGCGGCTCACAGTGCGTTTTCCCGTAGACAAAAATC
AAATTTCATGGTATTTTTCGGCGATAAACAGTAAGTTAAAGGGAACCCGAATTTAGTGCTATATAATTTA
ATTCCACTAGAGTTTGTATCCTTTGATAGATACGCGTATTTCGACCTCAACTGCAAGGCCGTCGTGTACT
AGACTTGACTAATCCAGACTGGTCTTTTAGTTATGACTTCTGTCCACATCTCCATACATTCAACGCACTG
TGCGGCTGTGCTGTGCGACTCCGTCGAGTCGACCAACATAGTTGAAACAAATTGAATATTTAATTGATCG
TTATAGGAATGGTGTTAGATGAGTCATCCTTTACAGTAAGCACATACAGTATTATAATTGAAGATCGTCG
GCAGATAGGTGTGTAGGGTAGAGTATCAGCAATAAGTTGGGACGTTTGACTTTTTGTAGGTAGACAAAAA
CTAAACTTTTTTTCGCTTCTCTATGTGTGCCCCTGGGTAGCGTTCCGTTCCGATTGGGGTGCGAACGAAT
GAAATCGCCCATCGAGTTGATACGTCCATCCATCGCTAGAACCGCGTTCGCTGTAGAAGACTATATAAGA
GCAGAGGCAAGAGTAGTGAAATGATGCACGCTTTGTCCAAAGGTCTTAGAGCTATGCTGGAAACAGCATA
GCAAGTTAAGATAAGGCTAGTCCGTTATCAACTTGAAAAAGTGGCACCGAGTCGGTGCTTTTTTTGGTGG
TTGTTCATCGATTCCTAATATTGCAGTGAAGCAGTTTGTTGTGCATGGCGAAGATAAGGTTAGGGCGAGG
AATGCCTTGGAAATAAGCGGCACTGGGCCGTATGAATAAAAAGCGTTGAACTTTACTACATGTAGCATCT
ACTCAAAAACAAAATCCACAAAGTTTACTACACTTTTGGTATGAATAAAAACCTTTTCGAACATGTAGTA
CCTACTACTTTAAGAAAATTCTATTCAAAGTACAGAGTAATGCTGCATGTTAAGAAAATTCCATTCAGAG
TGACTCTTGAAATCAATAAAATCATGCATATATGCCAAATTTGTCACTTATTCACGTGACAAATTATGTG
AAAATATGAATATTACTACATTCCCGCTATGCATCGCGTAATCGATCATGAAATTTATGTTGGTTATGTA
ACTTTACAGTATTCCCTTTATGTGCATGTGAATTTTATAATGATTTGACAACAAGGATTTTCCTTAGAAT
TTTCGAATTTTAGCTAGAAATCTGTATCCTATGAATGAATCTTGAGATAACAGCAATTGTAACATTATAA
AGTTCCTAACATTTTCAAGATTCCAGTATTGAGTCGCGATCGCTTAATTAACCGCGGATATGTCTTGCCG
AAGCACATTAACCCAAGCCATTTATATATCAAGTACAAGTTGATTTGATTCTAGTGATGGACTGACACGA
ATCTATGGCACTGTTGCAGAGCTTACAAACAGGTACCCGGAGTCGCTTCAATTATTCAATCATCCATTCA
AAAACTTCCATCTCTTCCAATTAGCCAATATTCAAATTGGAATCCAGCCAGCCGACGGAGGCAGATGGTC
TACCTGGCAACTATAGAGTTTCCATGTTTCCAGACTTTCCCTCCCGGTAAACGGAGACAAAACGACAGAC
GTAAGTAGGTACATATGCATACCGCACGGACAAATCAAATTTGTCTGGCAGCTCCAATTAGAGTCGTTAA
AAATTTAACGATGCGCTAAATAACTTCAAGCTATTTGTCTCGCTGGATTGGCTTCGAGTGGTAAGATCCT
ATCAAATGCCGAAAACAAAAAACTTTCTTCTTAATTGTTCGTTCTTCAACACCTCTCCATGGTGATAACG
GATACGGTTTCATTGTCAGCATCCATCCTCCGAAAAATACATTACGCCTTGAAATATGCAATCGCAAACA
CGGATCTGTTTGGAACATTTATTTTACTATGAAGAGATGCGATAGGTAATATTTATTTGAGCGTTTAAGA
TACTCATTGTTCTCTCAAAGAATGTCATTGAAAGCCAACGAGGTCAAATCAAATATTATAATAAAAAGGT
CAAAGAGGACTAACTTAAAGCTCTCTTTATGGATAGGAAAAAATATTTTCGCCCATCGCTAGAACTTTTA
CCGTTTCCATTGAGTATATAACTAAGATGAATGAGGCTAATTGATGAAAAGCAAATGGGGCTATCGTCTT
AGAGCTATGCTGGAAACAGCATAGCAAGTTAAGATAAGGCTAGTCCGTTATCAACTTGAAAAAGTGGCAC
CGAGTCGGTGCTTTTTTTAAGATGCTTCGGCAATTAATAATAAGGAATGGTAAAGCATTCTTCAAATGTT
ACTATGTTCTCAAATTTTCAAGAATTAGGTATTCAAGAAATTCTTTCAGGCATATTCCATAATCTGCACA
AGCAGCTACTTTAGAAATTATTGCCGGGCTTAAATTATATGTACAACATTTCCTGAGTATTTTCTGACAA
AAATTCTCACAAGGGAAGGTCACGATGGAGTTACACGGGGTTTTTAACCGGACTATTTTTGTTAGATTCT
ACATGTCGAAATATGAAAAACCCCAAAGCCTTTCGGGTGATGGACCAGTGGTGTAGCCAGGAGGGGCTCT
GAAAGGGGTAATTTTGTACGTATATTATATTATTAAGCTAATTGGAAATTTGACAAAAATATTTTTTTAG
TATTTATTGTGATGGTAGAGAACAAAATTGACATTAATGTACGTTTGAAATGTATTTGCCATGCCTTTGG
CGTACTAACATGGAGTATGGACACCAAAACCGATTTCGGCCTTTTGGGCCCGGCGCGCCAATTCGAGCTC
GCCCGGGGATCTAATTCAATTAGAGACTAATTCAATTAGAGCTAATTCAATTAGGATCCAAGCTTATCGA
TTTCGAACCCTCGACCGCCGGAGTATAAATAGAGGCGCTTCGTCTACGGAGCGACAATTCAATTCAAACA
AGCAAAGTGAACACGTCGCTAAGCGAAAGCTAAGCAAATAAACAAGCGCAGCTGAACAAGCTAAACAATC
GGGGTACCGCTAGAGTCGACGGTACGATCCACCGGTCGCCACCATGGTGAGCAAGGGCGAGGAGGTCATC
AAAGAGTTCATGCGCTTCAAGGTGCGCATGGAGGGCTCCATGAACGGCCACGAGTTCGAGATCGAGGGCG
AGGGCGAGGGCCGCCCCTACGAGGGCACCCAGACCGCCAAGCTGAAGGTGACCAAGGGCGGCCCCCTGCC
CTTCGCCTGGGACATCCTGTCCCCCCAGTTCATGTACGGCTCCAAGGCGTACGTGAAGCACCCCGCCGAC
ATCCCCGATTACAAGAAGCTGTCCTTCCCCGAGGGCTTCAAGTGGGAGCGCGTGATGAACTTCGAGGACG
GCGGTCTGGTGACCGTGACCCAGGACTCCTCCCTGCAGGACGGCACGCTGATCTACAAGGTGAAGATGCG
CGGCACCAACTTCCCCCCCGACGGCCCCGTAATGCAGAAGAAGACCATGGGCTGGGAGGCCTCCACCGAG
CGCCTGTACCCCCGCGACGGCGTGCTGAAGGGCGAGATCCACCAGGCCCTGAAGCTGAAGGACGGCGGCC
ACTACCTGGTGGAGTTCAAGACCATCTACATGGCCAAGAAGCCCGTGCAACTGCCCGGCTACTACTACGT
GGACACCAAGCTGGACATCACCTCCCACAACGAGGACTACACCATCGTGGAACAGTACGAGCGCTCCGAG
GGCCGCCACCACCTGTTCCTGGGGCATGGCACCGGCAGCACCGGCAGCGGCAGCTCCGGCACCGCCTCCT
CCGAGGACAACAACATGGCCGTTATCAAGGAATTTATGCGCTTCAAAGTTAGGATGGAGGGATCCATGAA
CGGACATGAGTTCGAGATCGAGGGAGAGGGCGAGGGACGCCCGTATGAAGGCACACAAACAGCCAAACTC
AAGGTCACCAAGGGCGGACCACTGCCCTTCGCCTGGGATATCCTGAGTCCCCAGTTTATGTACGGCAGCA
AGGCCTACGTTAAGCACCCCGCTGACATACCGGACTACAAAAAGCTGTCCTTTCCGGAAGGCTTCAAGTG
GGAGCGCGTGATGAATTTCGAAGACGGAGGACTGGTCACTGTGACCCAAGATAGCAGTTTGCAGGACGGT
ACACTGATCTATAAGGTTAAAATGCGCGGCACTAACTTTCCGCCAGATGGCCCAGTGATGCAGAAGAAGA
CCATGGGTTGGGAGGCATCCACCGAACGTCTGTACCCTCGAGACGGAGTGCTCAAGGGCGAGATCCATCA
GGCCCTCAAACTGAAAGATGGTGGTCACTACCTGGTCGAATTTAAGACCATTTACATGGCCAAGAAGCCG
GTTCAGCTGCCCGGATATTATTATGTGGATACGAAACTGGATATAACTTCGCATAACGAAGACTACACCA
TTGTCGAGCAGTATGAGCGCAGCGAAGGCCGACATCACCTGTTCCTCTACGGCATGGACGAGCTGTACAA
GTAGGCGGCCGCGACTCTAGATCATAATCAGCCATACCACATTTGTAGAGGTTTTACTTGCTTTAAAAAA
CCTCCCACACCTCCCCCTGAACCTGAAACATAAAATGAATGCAATTGTTGTTGTTAACTTGTTTATTGCA
GCTTATAATGGTTACAAATAAAGCAATAGCATCACAAATTTCACAAATAAAGCATTTTTTTCACTGCATT
CTAGTTGTGGTTTGTCCAAACTCATCAATGTATCTTAAAGCTTGCTAGCTCATCACAAACGAAACTATTA
TAATCGTCTTCAGGGGAACGGTAGCATCATATCTGTCACCAGTCAGTCGGATTCCTTTCTTTCGGCATAA
ATTATGCTCGGGTGACGAGACGAGTTGAAAATCCCGTAAATTAAAACATATACCACACTCGCCGTCCTAG
ACGACGACGACGACGACGATTCCCAAGGAATTGAACCCTTCATTTGCATTTCACTACCGCTCTGAGAGAT
GCAAAGCGCGCCAGACAGTCGATCGAATCTGCAGACCAGAGAGTCACATCAAGAATGTTGACATTCCACC
AGAAGACTCTAATTATTCTTCGCTCGACTGGGAAAACTGTTAACAACTGCTCGAGTGTGGTCGGAGCGGC
TCACAGTGCGTTTTCCCGTAGACAAAAATCAAATTTCATGGTATTTTTCGGCGATAAACAGTAAGTTAAA
GGGAACCCGAATTTAGTGCTATATAATTTAATTCCACTAGAGTTTGTATCCTTTGATAGATACGCGTATT
TCGACCTCAACTGCAAGGCCGTCGTGTACTAGACTTGACTAATCCAGACTGGTCTTTTAGTTATGACTTC
TGTCCACATCTCCATACATTCAACGCACTGTGCGGCTGTGCTGTGCGACTCCGTCGAGTCGACCAACATA
GTTGAAACAAATTGAATATTTAATTGATCGTTATAGGAATGGTGTTAGATGAGTCATCCTTTACAGTAAG
CACATACAGTATTATAATTGAAGATCGTCGGCAGATAGGTGTGTAGGGTAGAGTATCAGCAATAAGTTGG
GACGTTTGACTTTTTGTAGGTAGACAAAAACTAAACTTTTTTTCGCTTCTCTATGTGTGCCCCTGGGTAG
CGTTCCGTTCCGATTGGGGTGCGAACGAATGAAATCGCCCATCGAGTTGATACGTCCATCCATCGCTAGA
ACCGCGTTCGCTGTAGAAGACTATATAAGAGCAGAGGCAAGAGTAGTGAAATGATGCTTTGTATAAAATT
CAGGTCTTAGAGCTATGCTGGAAACAGCATAGCAAGTTAAGATAAGGCTAGTCCGTTATCAACTTGAAAA
AGTGGCACCGAGTCGGTGCTTTTTTTGGTGGTTGTTCATCGATTCCTAATATTGCAGTGAAGCAGTTTGT
TGTGCATGGCGAAGATAAGGTTAGGGCGAGGAATGCCTTGGAAATAAGCGGCACTGGGCCGTATGAATAA
AAAGCGTTGAACTTTACTACATGTAGCATCTACTCAAAAACAAAATCCACAAAGTTTACTACACTTTTGG
TATGAATAAAAACCTTTTCGAACATGTAGTACCTACTACTTTAAGAAAATTCTATTCAAAGTACAGAGTA
ATGCTGCATGTTAAGAAAATTCCATTCAGAGTGACTCTTGAAATCAATAAAATCATGCATATATGCCAAA
TTTGTCACTTATTCACGTGACAAATTATGTGAAAATATGAATATTACTACATTCCCGCTATGCATCGCGT
AATCGATCATGAAATTTATGTTGGTTATGTAACTTTACAGTATTCCCTTTATGTGCATGTGAATTTTATA
ATGATTTGACAACAAGGATTTTCCTTAGAATTTTCGAATTTTAGCTAGAAATCTGTATCCTATGAATGAA
TCTTGAGATAACAGCAATTGTAACATTATAAAGTTCCTAACATTTTCAAGATTCCAGTATTGAGTCGCGA
TCGCTTAATTAACCGCGGATATGTCTTGCCGAAGCACATTAACCCAAGCCATTTATATATCAAGTACAAG
TTGATTTGATTCTAGTGATGGACTGACACGAATCTATGGCACTGTTGCAGAGCTTACAAACAGGTACCCG
GAGTCGCTTCAATTATTCAATCATCCATTCAAAAACTTCCATCTCTTCCAATTAGCCAATATTCAAATTG
GAATCCAGCCAGCCGACGGAGGCAGATGGTCTACCTGGCAACTATAGAGTTTCCATGTTTCCAGACTTTC
CCTCCCGGTAAACGGAGACAAAACGACAGACGTAAGTAGGTACATATGCATACCGCACGGACAAATCAAA
TTTGTCTGGCAGCTCCAATTAGAGTCGTTAAAAATTTAACGATGCGCTAAATAACTTCAAGCTATTTGTC
TCGCTGGATTGGCTTCGAGTGGTAAGATCCTATCAAATGCCGAAAACAAAAAACTTTCTTCTTAATTGTT
CGTTCTTCAACACCTCTCCATGGTGATAACGGATACGGTTTCATTGTCAGCATCCATCCTCCGAAAAATA
CATTACGCCTTGAAATATGCAATCGCAAACACGGATCTGTTTGGAACATTTATTTTACTATGAAGAGATG
CGATAGGTAATATTTATTTGAGCGTTTAAGATACTCATTGTTCTCTCAAAGAATGTCATTGAAAGCCAAC
GAGGTCAAATCAAATATTATAATAAAAAGGTCAAAGAGGACTAACTTAAAGCTCTCTTTATGGATAGGAA
AAAATATTTTCGCCCATCGCTAGAACTTTTACCGTTTCCATTGAGTATATAACTAAGATGAATGAGGCTA
ATTGATGTTTGCTGTCTGAATTGATAGGTCTTAGAGCTATGCTGGAAACAGCATAGCAAGTTAAGATAAG
GCTAGTCCGTTATCAACTTGAAAAAGTGGCACCGAGTCGGTGCTTTTTTTAAGATGCTTCGGCAATTAAT
AATAAGGAATGGTAAAGCATTCTTCAAATGTTACTATGTTCTCAAATTTTCAAGAATTAGGTATTCAAGA
AATTCTTTCAGGCATATTCCATAATCTGCACAAGCAGCTACTTTAGAAATTATTGCCGGGCTTAAATTAT
ATGTACAACATTTCCTGAGTATTTTCTGACAAAAATTCTCACAAGGGAAGGTCACGATGGAGTTACACGG
GGTTTTTAACCGGACTATTTTTGTTAGATTCTACATGTCGAAATATGAAAAACCCCAAAGCCTTTCGGGT
GATGGACCAGTGGTGTAGCCAGGAGGGGCTCTGAAAGGGGTAATTTTGTACGTATATTATATTATTAAGC
TAATTGGAAATTTGACAAAAATATTTTTTTAGTATTTATTGTGATGGTAGAGAACAAAATTGACATTAAT
GTACGTTTGAAATGTATTTGCCATGCCTTTGGCGTACTAACATGGAGTATGGACACCAAAACCGATTTCG
TTTAAACGATCTCGGATCTGACAATGTTCAGTGCAGAGACTCGGCTACGCCTCGTGGACTTTGAAGTTGA
CCAACAATGTTTATTCTTACCTCTAATAGTCCTCTGTGGCAAGGTCAAGATTCTGTTAGAAGCCAATGAA
GAACCTGGTTGTTCAATAACATTTTGTTCGTCTAATATTTCACTACCGCTTGACGTTGGCTGCACTTCAT
GTACCTCATCTATAAACGCTTCTTCTGTATCGCTCTGGACGTCATCTTCACTTACGTGATCTGATATTTC
ACTGTCAGAATCCTCACCAACAAGCTCGTCATCGCTTTGCAGAAGAGCAGAGAGGATATGCTCATCGTCT
AAAGAACTACCCATTTTATTATATATTAGTCACGATATCTATAACAAGAAAATATATATATAATAAGTTA
TCACGTAAGTAGAACATGAAATAACAATATAATTATCGTATGAGTTAAATCTTAAAAGTCACGTAAAAGA
TAATCATGCGTCATTTTGACTCACGCGGTCGTTATAGTTCAAAATCAGTGACACTTACCGCATTGACAAG
CACGCCTCACGGGAGCTCCAAGCGGCGACTGAGATGTCCTAAATGCACAGCGACGGATTCGCGCTATTTA
GAAAGAGAGAGCAATATTTCAAGAATGCATGCGTCAATTTTACGCAGACTATCTTTCTAGGGTTAAAAAA
GATTTGCGCTTTACTCGACCTAAACTTTAAACACGTCATAGAATCTTCGTTTGACAAAAACCACATTGTG
GCCAAGCTGTGTGACGCGACGCGCGCTAAAGAATGGCAAACCAAGTCGCGCGAGCGTCGACTCTAGAGGA
TCCCCGGGTACCGAGCTCGAATTCGTAATCATGGTCATAGCTGTTTCCTGTGTGAAATTGTTATCCGCTC
ACAATTCCACACAACATACGAGCCGGAAGCATAAAGTGTAAAGCCTGGGGTGCCTAATGAGTGAGCTAAC
TCACATTAATTGCGTTGCGCTCACTGCCCGCTTTCCAGTCGGGAAACCTGTCGTGCCAGCTGCATTAATG
AATCGGCCAACGCGCGGGGAGAGGCGGTTTGCGTATTGGGCGCTCTTCCGCTTCCTCGCTCACTGACTCG
CTGCGCTCGGTCGTTCGGCTGCGGCGAGCGGTATCAGCTCACTCAAAGGCGGTAATACGGT
