Features (pLannotate 1.2.2; 23 found; start..end, strand, type, name):
     95..683     -  rep_origin     ori: high-copy-number ColE1/pMB1/pBR322/pUC origin of replication
    854..1714    -  CDS            AmpR: β-lactamase; bla; confers resistance to ampicillin, carbenicillin, and related antibiotics
   1715..1819    -  promoter       AmpR promoter: bla
   1914..1949    +  CDS            rop (fragment): Rop protein, which maintains plasmids at low copy number; rop
   2051..2150    +  misc_feature   bom (fragment): basis of mobility region from pBR322
   2156..2310    -  CDS            lacZα (fragment): LacZα fragment of β-galactosidase; lacZ fragment
   2314..2781    -  CDS            LEF-9 (fragment): LEF9_NPVAC - Experimental evidence at protein level: Swiss-Prot protein existence level 1. Component of the viral DNA-dependent RNA polymerase which is composed of four equimolar subunits of LEF-4, LEF-8, LEF-9, and p47. Plays an essential role in late and very late gene expression. From Autographa californica nuclear polyhedrosis virus (AcMNPV).
   2808..3011    +  CDS            FP (fragment): FP25_NPVAC - Experimental evidence at protein level: Swiss-Prot protein existence level 1. From Autographa californica nuclear polyhedrosis virus (AcMNPV).
   5115..5182    +  misc_RNA       tracrRNA (fragment): trans-activating CRISPR RNA for the Streptococcus pyogenes CRISPR/Cas9 system
   6678..6745    +  misc_RNA       tracrRNA (fragment): trans-activating CRISPR RNA for the Streptococcus pyogenes CRISPR/Cas9 system
   7382..7504    +  promoter       hsp70 promoter (fragment): Drosophila melanogaster hsp70Bb promoter
   7548..8975    +  CDS            tdTomato: tdTomato is a basic (constitutively fluorescent) orange fluorescent protein published in 2004, derived from Discosoma sp.. It is reported to be a somewhat slowly-maturing tandem dimer with low acid sensitivity.
   8994..9077    +  CDS            large T antigen (fragment): large T antigen from SV40 (simian virus 40)
   9100..9221    +  polyA_signal   SV40 poly(A) signal: SV40 polyadenylation signal
  10256..10323   +  misc_RNA       tracrRNA (fragment): trans-activating CRISPR RNA for the Streptococcus pyogenes CRISPR/Cas9 system
  11820..11887   +  misc_RNA       tracrRNA (fragment): trans-activating CRISPR RNA for the Streptococcus pyogenes CRISPR/Cas9 system
  13097..13237   +  CDS            FP (fragment): FP25_NPVAC - Experimental evidence at protein level: Swiss-Prot protein existence level 1. From Autographa californica nuclear polyhedrosis virus (AcMNPV).
  13230..13268   -  misc_feature   MCS (fragment): pUC18/19 multiple cloning site
  13299..13321   -  protein_bind   lac operator (fragment): The lac repressor binds to the lac operator to inhibit transcription in E. coli. This inhibition can be relieved by adding lactose or isopropyl-β-D-thiogalactopyranoside (IPTG). lac repressor encoded by lacI
  13325..13355   -  promoter       lac promoter: promoter for the E. coli lac operon
  13370..13391   -  protein_bind   CAP binding site: CAP binding activates transcription in the presence of cAMP. E. coli catabolite activator protein
  13404..13496   -  CDS            lacI (fragment): lac repressor; lacI; The lac repressor binds to the lac operator to inhibit transcription in E. coli. This inhibition can be relieved by adding lactose or isopropyl-β-D-thiogalactopyranoside (IPTG).
  13498..13584   -  rep_origin     RSF ori (fragment): Plasmids containing the RSF 1030 origin of replication can be propagated in E. coli cells that contain additional plasmids with compatible origins.
>Addgene plasmid #190997 | OA-1127B | addgene full sequence | sequence record 374622 | Addgene Partial NGS Result
TATCCACAGAATCAGGGGATAACGCAGGAAAGAACATGTGAGCAAAAGGCCAGCAAAAGGCCAGGAACCG
TAAAAAGGCCGCGTTGCTGGCGTTTTTCCATAGGCTCCGCCCCCCTGACGAGCATCACAAAAATCGACGC
TCAAGTCAGAGGTGGCGAAACCCGACAGGACTATAAAGATACCAGGCGTTTCCCCCTGGAAGCTCCCTCG
TGCGCTCTCCTGTTCCGACCCTGCCGCTTACCGGATACCTGTCCGCCTTTCTCCCTTCGGGAAGCGTGGC
GCTTTCTCATAGCTCACGCTGTAGGTATCTCAGTTCGGTGTAGGTCGTTCGCTCCAAGCTGGGCTGTGTG
CACGAACCCCCCGTTCAGCCCGACCGCTGCGCCTTATCCGGTAACTATCGTCTTGAGTCCAACCCGGTAA
GACACGACTTATCGCCACTGGCAGCAGCCACTGGTAACAGGATTAGCAGAGCGAGGTATGTAGGCGGTGC
TACAGAGTTCTTGAAGTGGTGGCCTAACTACGGCTACACTAGAAGAACAGTATTTGGTATCTGCGCTCTG
CTGAAGCCAGTTACCTTCGGAAAAAGAGTTGGTAGCTCTTGATCCGGCAAACAAACCACCGCTGGTAGCG
GTGGTTTTTTTGTTTGCAAGCAGCAGATTACGCGCAGAAAAAAAGGATCTCAAGAAGATCCTTTGATCTT
TTCTACGGGGTCTGACGCTCAGTGGAACGAAAACTCACGTTAAGGGATTTTGGTCATGAGATTATCAAAA
AGGATCTTCACCTAGATCCTTTTAAATTAAAAATGAAGTTTTAAATCAATCTAAAGTATATATGAGTAAA
CTTGGTCTGACAGTTACCAATGCTTAATCAGTGAGGCACCTATCTCAGCGATCTGTCTATTTCGTTCATC
CATAGTTGCCTGACTCCCCGTCGTGTAGATAACTACGATACGGGAGGGCTTACCATCTGGCCCCAGTGCT
GCAATGATACCGCGAGACCCACGCTCACCGGCTCCAGATTTATCAGCAATAAACCAGCCAGCCGGAAGGG
CCGAGCGCAGAAGTGGTCCTGCAACTTTATCCGCCTCCATCCAGTCTATTAATTGTTGCCGGGAAGCTAG
AGTAAGTAGTTCGCCAGTTAATAGTTTGCGCAACGTTGTTGCCATTGCTACAGGCATCGTGGTGTCACGC
TCGTCGTTTGGTATGGCTTCATTCAGCTCCGGTTCCCAACGATCAAGGCGAGTTACATGATCCCCCATGT
TGTGCAAAAAAGCGGTTAGCTCCTTCGGTCCTCCGATCGTTGTCAGAAGTAAGTTGGCCGCAGTGTTATC
ACTCATGGTTATGGCAGCACTGCATAATTCTCTTACTGTCATGCCATCCGTAAGATGCTTTTCTGTGACT
GGTGAGTACTCAACCAAGTCATTCTGAGAATAGTGTATGCGGCGACCGAGTTGCTCTTGCCCGGCGTCAA
TACGGGATAATACCGCGCCACATAGCAGAACTTTAAAAGTGCTCATCATTGGAAAACGTTCTTCGGGGCG
AAAACTCTCAAGGATCTTACCGCTGTTGAGATCCAGTTCGATGTAACCCACTCGTGCACCCAACTGATCT
TCAGCATCTTTTACTTTCACCAGCGTTTCTGGGTGAGCAAAAACAGGAAGGCAAAATGCCGCAAAAAAGG
GAATAAGGGCGACACGGAAATGTTGAATACTCATACTCTTCCTTTTTCAATATTATTGAAGCATTTATCA
GGGTTATTGTCTCATGAGCGGATACATATTTGAATGTATTTAGAAAAATAAACAAATAGGGGTTCCGCGC
ACATTTCCCCGAAAAGTGCCACCTGACGTCTAAGAAACCATTATTATCATGACATTAACCTATAAAAATA
GGCGTATCACGAGGCCCTTTCGTCTCGCGCGTTTCGGTGATGACGGTGAAAACCTCTGACACATGCAGCT
CCCGGAGACGGTCACAGCTTGTCTGTAAGCGGATGCCGGGAGCAGACAAGCCCGTCAGGGCGCGTCAGCG
GGTGTTGGCGGGTGTCGGGGCTGGCTTAACTATGCGGCATCAGAGCAGATTGTACTGAGAGTGCACCATA
TGCGGTGTGAAATACCGCACAGATGCGTAAGGAGAAAATACCGCATCAGGCGCCATTCGCCATTCAGGCT
GCGCAACTGTTGGGAAGGGCGATCGGTGCGGGCCTCTTCGCTATTACGCCAGCTGGCGAAAGGGGGATGT
GCTGCAAGGCGATTAAGTTGGGTAACGCCAGGGTTTTCCCAGTCACGACGTTGTAAAACGACGGCCAGTG
CCAAGCTTTGTTTAAAAATATAACAAAATTGTGATCCCACAAAATGAAGTGGGGCAAAATCAAATAATTA
ATAGTGTCCGTAAACTTGTTGGTCTTCAACTTTTTGAGGAACACGTTGGACGGCAAATCCGTGACTATAA
CACAAGTTGATTTAATAATTTTAGCCAACACGTCGGGCTGCGTGTTTTTTGCCGACGCGTCTGTGTACAC
GTTGATTAACTGGTCGATTAAACTGTTGAAATAATTTAATTTTTGGTTCTTCTTTAAATCTGTGATGAAA
TTTTTTAAAATAACTTTAAATTCTTCATTGGTAAAAAATGCCACGTTTTGCAACTTGTGAGGGTCTAATA
TGAGGTCAAACTCAGTAGGAGTTTTATCCAAAAAAGAAAACATGATTACGTCTGTACACGAACGCGTATT
AACGCAGAGTGCAAAGTATAAGAGGGTTAAAAAATATATTTTACGCACCATATACGCATCGGGTTGATAT
CGTTAATATGGATCAATTTGAACAGTTGATTAACGTGTCTCTGCTCAAGTCTTTGATCAAAACGCAAATC
GACGAAAATGTGTCGGACAATATCAAGTCGATGAGCGAAAAACTAAAAAGGCTAGAATACGACAATCTCA
CAGACAGCGTTGAGATATACGGTATTCACGACAGCAGGCTGAATAATAAAAAAATTAGAAACTATTATTT
AACCCTAGAAAGATAATCATATTGTGACGTACGTTAAAGATAATCATGCGTAAAATTGACGCATGTGTTT
TATCGGTCTGTATATCGAGGTTTATTTATTAATTTGAATAGATATTAAGTTTTATTATATTTACACTTAC
ATACTAATAATAAATTCAACAAACAATTTATTTATGTTTATTTATTTATTAAAAAAAACAAAAACTCAAA
ATTTCTTCTATAAAGTAACAAAACTTTTAAACATTCTCTCTTTTACAAAAATAAACTTATTTTGTACTTT
AAAAACAGTCATGTTGTATTATAAAATAAGTAATTAGCTTAACTTATACATAATAGAAACAAATTATACT
TATTAGTCAGTCAGAAACAACTTTGGCACATATCAATATTATGCTCTCGACAAATAACTTTTTTGCATTT
TTTGCACGATGCATTTGCCTTTCGCCTTATTTTAGAGGGGCAGTAAGTACAGTAAGTACGTTTTTTCATT
ACTGGCTCTTCAGTACTGTCATCTGATGTACCAGGCACTTCATTTGGCAAAATATTAGAGATATTATCGC
GCAAATATCTCTTCAAAGTAGGAGCTTCTAAACGCTTACGCATAAACGATGACGTCAGGCTCATGTAAAG
GTTTCTCATAAATTTTTTGCGACTTTGAACCTTTTCTCCCTTGCTACTGACATTATGGCTGTATATAATA
AAAGAATTTATGCAGGCAATGTTTATCATTCCGTACAATAATGCCATAGGCCACCTATTCGTCTTCCTAC
TGCAGGTCATCACAGAACACATTTGGTCTAGCGTGTCCACTCCGCCTTTAGTTTGATTATAATACATAAC
CATTTGCGGTTTACCGGTACTTTCGTTGATAGAAGCATCCTCATCACAAGATGATAATAAGTATACCATC
TTAGCTGGCTTCGGTTTATATGAGACGAGAGTAAGGGGTCCGTCAAAACAAAACATCGATGTTCCCACTG
GCCTGGAGCGACTGTTTTTCAGTACTTCCGGTATCTCGCGTTTGTTTGATCGCACGGTTCCCACAATGGT
TAATTCGAGCTCGCCCGGGCTCCTAGGAGATCTTCATCACAAACGAAACTATTATAATCGTCTTCAGGGG
AACGGTAGCATCATATCTGTCACCAGTCAGTCGGATTCCTTTCTTTCGGCATAAATTATGCTCGGGTGAC
GAGACGAGTTGAAAATCCCGTAAATTAAAACATATACCACACTCGCCGTCCTAGACGACGACGACGACGA
CGATTCCCAAGGAATTGAACCCTTCATTTGCATTTCACTACCGCTCTGAGAGATGCAAAGCGCGCCAGAC
AGTCGATCGAATCTGCAGACCAGAGAGTCACATCAAGAATGTTGACATTCCACCAGAAGACTCTAATTAT
TCTTCGCTCGACTGGGAAAACTGTTAACAACTGCTCGAGTGTGGTCGGAGCGGCTCACAGTGCGTTTTCC
CGTAGACAAAAATCAAATTTCATGGTATTTTTCGGCGATAAACAGTAAGTTAAAGGGAACCCGAATTTAG
TGCTATATAATTTAATTCCACTAGAGTTTGTATCCTTTGATAGATACGCGTATTTCGACCTCAACTGCAA
GGCCGTCGTGTACTAGACTTGACTAATCCAGACTGGTCTTTTAGTTATGACTTCTGTCCACATCTCCATA
CATTCAACGCACTGTGCGGCTGTGCTGTGCGACTCCGTCGAGTCGACCAACATAGTTGAAACAAATTGAA
TATTTAATTGATCGTTATAGGAATGGTGTTAGATGAGTCATCCTTTACAGTAAGCACATACAGTATTATA
ATTGAAGATCGTCGGCAGATAGGTGTGTAGGGTAGAGTATCAGCAATAAGTTGGGACGTTTGACTTTTTG
TAGGTAGACAAAAACTAAACTTTTTTTCGCTTCTCTATGTGTGCCCCTGGGTAGCGTTCCGTTCCGATTG
GGGTGCGAACGAATGAAATCGCCCATCGAGTTGATACGTCCATCCATCGCTAGAACCGCGTTCGCTGTAG
AAGACTATATAAGAGCAGAGGCAAGAGTAGTGAAATGATGCACGCTTTGTCCAAAGGTCTTAGAGCTATG
CTGGAAACAGCATAGCAAGTTAAGATAAGGCTAGTCCGTTATCAACTTGAAAAAGTGGCACCGAGTCGGT
GCTTTTTTTGGTGGTTGTTCATCGATTCCTAATATTGCAGTGAAGCAGTTTGTTGTGCATGGCGAAGATA
AGGTTAGGGCGAGGAATGCCTTGGAAATAAGCGGCACTGGGCCGTATGAATAAAAAGCGTTGAACTTTAC
TACATGTAGCATCTACTCAAAAACAAAATCCACAAAGTTTACTACACTTTTGGTATGAATAAAAACCTTT
TCGAACATGTAGTACCTACTACTTTAAGAAAATTCTATTCAAAGTACAGAGTAATGCTGCATGTTAAGAA
AATTCCATTCAGAGTGACTCTTGAAATCAATAAAATCATGCATATATGCCAAATTTGTCACTTATTCACG
TGACAAATTATGTGAAAATATGAATATTACTACATTCCCGCTATGCATCGCGTAATCGATCATGAAATTT
ATGTTGGTTATGTAACTTTACAGTATTCCCTTTATGTGCATGTGAATTTTATAATGATTTGACAACAAGG
ATTTTCCTTAGAATTTTCGAATTTTAGCTAGAAATCTGTATCCTATGAATGAATCTTGAGATAACAGCAA
TTGTAACATTATAAAGTTCCTAACATTTTCAAGATTCCAGTATTGAGTCGCGATCGCTTAATTAACCGCG
GATATGTCTTGCCGAAGCACATTAACCCAAGCCATTTATATATCAAGTACAAGTTGATTTGATTCTAGTG
ATGGACTGACACGAATCTATGGCACTGTTGCAGAGCTTACAAACAGGTACCCGGAGTCGCTTCAATTATT
CAATCATCCATTCAAAAACTTCCATCTCTTCCAATTAGCCAATATTCAAATTGGAATCCAGCCAGCCGAC
GGAGGCAGATGGTCTACCTGGCAACTATAGAGTTTCCATGTTTCCAGACTTTCCCTCCCGGTAAACGGAG
ACAAAACGACAGACGTAAGTAGGTACATATGCATACCGCACGGACAAATCAAATTTGTCTGGCAGCTCCA
ATTAGAGTCGTTAAAAATTTAACGATGCGCTAAATAACTTCAAGCTATTTGTCTCGCTGGATTGGCTTCG
AGTGGTAAGATCCTATCAAATGCCGAAAACAAAAAACTTTCTTCTTAATTGTTCGTTCTTCAACACCTCT
CCATGGTGATAACGGATACGGTTTCATTGTCAGCATCCATCCTCCGAAAAATACATTACGCCTTGAAATA
TGCAATCGCAAACACGGATCTGTTTGGAACATTTATTTTACTATGAAGAGATGCGATAGGTAATATTTAT
TTGAGCGTTTAAGATACTCATTGTTCTCTCAAAGAATGTCATTGAAAGCCAACGAGGTCAAATCAAATAT
TATAATAAAAAGGTCAAAGAGGACTAACTTAAAGCTCTCTTTATGGATAGGAAAAAATATTTTCGCCCAT
CGCTAGAACTTTTACCGTTTCCATTGAGTATATAACTAAGATGAATGAGGCTAATTGATGAAAAGCAAAT
GGGGCTATCGTCTTAGAGCTATGCTGGAAACAGCATAGCAAGTTAAGATAAGGCTAGTCCGTTATCAACT
TGAAAAAGTGGCACCGAGTCGGTGCTTTTTTTAAGATGCTTCGGCAATTAATAATAAGGAATGGTAAAGC
ATTCTTCAAATGTTACTATGTTCTCAAATTTTCAAGAATTAGGTATTCAAGAAATTCTTTCAGGCATATT
CCATAATCTGCACAAGCAGCTACTTTAGAAATTATTGCCGGGCTTAAATTATATGTACAACATTTCCTGA
GTATTTTCTGACAAAAATTCTCACAAGGGAAGGTCACGATGGAGTTACACGGGGTTTTTAACCGGACTAT
TTTTGTTAGATTCTACATGTCGAAATATGAAAAACCCCAAAGCCTTTCGGGTGATGGACCAGTGGTGTAG
CCAGGAGGGGCTCTGAAAGGGGTAATTTTGTACGTATATTATATTATTAAGCTAATTGGAAATTTGACAA
AAATATTTTTTTAGTATTTATTGTGATGGTAGAGAACAAAATTGACATTAATGTACGTTTGAAATGTATT
TGCCATGCCTTTGGCGTACTAACATGGAGTATGGACACCAAAACCGATTTCGGCCTTTTGGGCCCGGCGC
GCCAATTCGAGCTCGCCCGGGGATCTAATTCAATTAGAGACTAATTCAATTAGAGCTAATTCAATTAGGA
TCCAAGCTTATCGATTTCGAACCCTCGACCGCCGGAGTATAAATAGAGGCGCTTCGTCTACGGAGCGACA
ATTCAATTCAAACAAGCAAAGTGAACACGTCGCTAAGCGAAAGCTAAGCAAATAAACAAGCGCAGCTGAA
CAAGCTAAACAATCGGGGTACCGCTAGAGTCGACGGTACGATCCACCGGTCGCCACCATGGTGAGCAAGG
GCGAGGAGGTCATCAAAGAGTTCATGCGCTTCAAGGTGCGCATGGAGGGCTCCATGAACGGCCACGAGTT
CGAGATCGAGGGCGAGGGCGAGGGCCGCCCCTACGAGGGCACCCAGACCGCCAAGCTGAAGGTGACCAAG
GGCGGCCCCCTGCCCTTCGCCTGGGACATCCTGTCCCCCCAGTTCATGTACGGCTCCAAGGCGTACGTGA
AGCACCCCGCCGACATCCCCGATTACAAGAAGCTGTCCTTCCCCGAGGGCTTCAAGTGGGAGCGCGTGAT
GAACTTCGAGGACGGCGGTCTGGTGACCGTGACCCAGGACTCCTCCCTGCAGGACGGCACGCTGATCTAC
AAGGTGAAGATGCGCGGCACCAACTTCCCCCCCGACGGCCCCGTAATGCAGAAGAAGACCATGGGCTGGG
AGGCCTCCACCGAGCGCCTGTACCCCCGCGACGGCGTGCTGAAGGGCGAGATCCACCAGGCCCTGAAGCT
GAAGGACGGCGGCCACTACCTGGTGGAGTTCAAGACCATCTACATGGCCAAGAAGCCCGTGCAACTGCCC
GGCTACTACTACGTGGACACCAAGCTGGACATCACCTCCCACAACGAGGACTACACCATCGTGGAACAGT
ACGAGCGCTCCGAGGGCCGCCACCACCTGTTCCTGGGGCATGGCACCGGCAGCACCGGCAGCGGCAGCTC
CGGCACCGCCTCCTCCGAGGACAACAACATGGCCGTTATCAAGGAATTTATGCGCTTCAAAGTTAGGATG
GAGGGATCCATGAACGGACATGAGTTCGAGATCGAGGGAGAGGGCGAGGGACGCCCGTATGAAGGCACAC
AAACAGCCAAACTCAAGGTCACCAAGGGCGGACCACTGCCCTTCGCCTGGGATATCCTGAGTCCCCAGTT
TATGTACGGCAGCAAGGCCTACGTTAAGCACCCCGCTGACATACCGGACTACAAAAAGCTGTCCTTTCCG
GAAGGCTTCAAGTGGGAGCGCGTGATGAATTTCGAAGACGGAGGACTGGTCACTGTGACCCAAGATAGCA
GTTTGCAGGACGGTACACTGATCTATAAGGTTAAAATGCGCGGCACTAACTTTCCGCCAGATGGCCCAGT
GATGCAGAAGAAGACCATGGGTTGGGAGGCATCCACCGAACGTCTGTACCCTCGAGACGGAGTGCTCAAG
GGCGAGATCCATCAGGCCCTCAAACTGAAAGATGGTGGTCACTACCTGGTCGAATTTAAGACCATTTACA
TGGCCAAGAAGCCGGTTCAGCTGCCCGGATATTATTATGTGGATACGAAACTGGATATAACTTCGCATAA
CGAAGACTACACCATTGTCGAGCAGTATGAGCGCAGCGAAGGCCGACATCACCTGTTCCTCTACGGCATG
GACGAGCTGTACAAGTAGGCGGCCGCGACTCTAGATCATAATCAGCCATACCACATTTGTAGAGGTTTTA
CTTGCTTTAAAAAACCTCCCACACCTCCCCCTGAACCTGAAACATAAAATGAATGCAATTGTTGTTGTTA
ACTTGTTTATTGCAGCTTATAATGGTTACAAATAAAGCAATAGCATCACAAATTTCACAAATAAAGCATT
TTTTTCACTGCATTCTAGTTGTGGTTTGTCCAAACTCATCAATGTATCTTAAAGCTTGCTAGCTCATCAC
AAACGAAACTATTATAATCGTCTTCAGGGGAACGGTAGCATCATATCTGTCACCAGTCAGTCGGATTCCT
TTCTTTCGGCATAAATTATGCTCGGGTGACGAGACGAGTTGAAAATCCCGTAAATTAAAACATATACCAC
ACTCGCCGTCCTAGACGACGACGACGACGACGATTCCCAAGGAATTGAACCCTTCATTTGCATTTCACTA
CCGCTCTGAGAGATGCAAAGCGCGCCAGACAGTCGATCGAATCTGCAGACCAGAGAGTCACATCAAGAAT
GTTGACATTCCACCAGAAGACTCTAATTATTCTTCGCTCGACTGGGAAAACTGTTAACAACTGCTCGAGT
GTGGTCGGAGCGGCTCACAGTGCGTTTTCCCGTAGACAAAAATCAAATTTCATGGTATTTTTCGGCGATA
AACAGTAAGTTAAAGGGAACCCGAATTTAGTGCTATATAATTTAATTCCACTAGAGTTTGTATCCTTTGA
TAGATACGCGTATTTCGACCTCAACTGCAAGGCCGTCGTGTACTAGACTTGACTAATCCAGACTGGTCTT
TTAGTTATGACTTCTGTCCACATCTCCATACATTCAACGCACTGTGCGGCTGTGCTGTGCGACTCCGTCG
AGTCGACCAACATAGTTGAAACAAATTGAATATTTAATTGATCGTTATAGGAATGGTGTTAGATGAGTCA
TCCTTTACAGTAAGCACATACAGTATTATAATTGAAGATCGTCGGCAGATAGGTGTGTAGGGTAGAGTAT
CAGCAATAAGTTGGGACGTTTGACTTTTTGTAGGTAGACAAAAACTAAACTTTTTTTCGCTTCTCTATGT
GTGCCCCTGGGTAGCGTTCCGTTCCGATTGGGGTGCGAACGAATGAAATCGCCCATCGAGTTGATACGTC
CATCCATCGCTAGAACCGCGTTCGCTGTAGAAGACTATATAAGAGCAGAGGCAAGAGTAGTGAAATGATG
CTTTGTATAAAATTCAGGTCTTAGAGCTATGCTGGAAACAGCATAGCAAGTTAAGATAAGGCTAGTCCGT
TATCAACTTGAAAAAGTGGCACCGAGTCGGTGCTTTTTTTGGTGGTTGTTCATCGATTCCTAATATTGCA
GTGAAGCAGTTTGTTGTGCATGGCGAAGATAAGGTTAGGGCGAGGAATGCCTTGGAAATAAGCGGCACTG
GGCCGTATGAATAAAAAGCGTTGAACTTTACTACATGTAGCATCTACTCAAAAACAAAATCCACAAAGTT
TACTACACTTTTGGTATGAATAAAAACCTTTTCGAACATGTAGTACCTACTACTTTAAGAAAATTCTATT
CAAAGTACAGAGTAATGCTGCATGTTAAGAAAATTCCATTCAGAGTGACTCTTGAAATCAATAAAATCAT
GCATATATGCCAAATTTGTCACTTATTCACGTGACAAATTATGTGAAAATATGAATATTACTACATTCCC
GCTATGCATCGCGTAATCGATCATGAAATTTATGTTGGTTATGTAACTTTACAGTATTCCCTTTATGTGC
ATGTGAATTTTATAATGATTTGACAACAAGGATTTTCCTTAGAATTTTCGAATTTTAGCTAGAAATCTGT
ATCCTATGAATGAATCTTGAGATAACAGCAATTGTAACATTATAAAGTTCCTAACATTTTCAAGATTCCA
GTATTGAGTCGCGATCGCTTAATTAACCGCGGATATGTCTTGCCGAAGCACATTAACCCAAGCCATTTAT
ATATCAAGTACAAGTTGATTTGATTCTAGTGATGGACTGACACGAATCTATGGCACTGTTGCAGAGCTTA
CAAACAGGTACCCGGAGTCGCTTCAATTATTCAATCATCCATTCAAAAACTTCCATCTCTTCCAATTAGC
CAATATTCAAATTGGAATCCAGCCAGCCGACGGAGGCAGATGGTCTACCTGGCAACTATAGAGTTTCCAT
GTTTCCAGACTTTCCCTCCCGGTAAACGGAGACAAAACGACAGACGTAAGTAGGTACATATGCATACCGC
ACGGACAAATCAAATTTGTCTGGCAGCTCCAATTAGAGTCGTTAAAAATTTAACGATGCGCTAAATAACT
TCAAGCTATTTGTCTCGCTGGATTGGCTTCGAGTGGTAAGATCCTATCAAATGCCGAAAACAAAAAACTT
TCTTCTTAATTGTTCGTTCTTCAACACCTCTCCATGGTGATAACGGATACGGTTTCATTGTCAGCATCCA
TCCTCCGAAAAATACATTACGCCTTGAAATATGCAATCGCAAACACGGATCTGTTTGGAACATTTATTTT
ACTATGAAGAGATGCGATAGGTAATATTTATTTGAGCGTTTAAGATACTCATTGTTCTCTCAAAGAATGT
CATTGAAAGCCAACGAGGTCAAATCAAATATTATAATAAAAAGGTCAAAGAGGACTAACTTAAAGCTCTC
TTTATGGATAGGAAAAAATATTTTCGCCCATCGCTAGAACTTTTACCGTTTCCATTGAGTATATAACTAA
GATGAATGAGGCTAATTGATGTTTGCTGTCTGAATTGATAGGTCTTAGAGCTATGCTGGAAACAGCATAG
CAAGTTAAGATAAGGCTAGTCCGTTATCAACTTGAAAAAGTGGCACCGAGTCGGTGCTTTTTTTAAGATG
CTTCGGCAATTAATAATAAGGAATGGTAAAGCATTCTTCAAATGTTACTATGTTCTCAAATTTTCAAGAA
TTAGGTATTCAAGAAATTCTTTCAGGCATATTCCATAATCTGCACAAGCAGCTACTTTAGAAATTATTGC
CGGGCTTAAATTATATGTACAACATTTCCTGAGTATTTTCTGACAAAAATTCTCACAAGGGAAGGTCACG
ATGGAGTTACACGGGGTTTTTAACCGGACTATTTTTGTTAGATTCTACATGTCGAAATATGAAAAACCCC
AAAGCCTTTCGGGTGATGGACCAGTGGTGTAGCCAGGAGGGGCTCTGAAAGGGGTAATTTTGTACGTATA
TTATATTATTAAGCTAATTGGAAATTTGACAAAAATATTTTTTTAGTATTTATTGTGATGGTAGAGAACA
AAATTGACATTAATGTACGTTTGAAATGTATTTGCCATGCCTTTGGCGTACTAACATGGAGTATGGACAC
CAAAACCGATTTCGTTTAAACGATCTCGGATCTGACAATGTTCAGTGCAGAGACTCGGCTACGCCTCGTG
GACTTTGAAGTTGACCAACAATGTTTATTCTTACCTCTAATAGTCCTCTGTGGCAAGGTCAAGATTCTGT
TAGAAGCCAATGAAGAACCTGGTTGTTCAATAACATTTTGTTCGTCTAATATTTCACTACCGCTTGACGT
TGGCTGCACTTCATGTACCTCATCTATAAACGCTTCTTCTGTATCGCTCTGGACGTCATCTTCACTTACG
TGATCTGATATTTCACTGTCAGAATCCTCACCAACAAGCTCGTCATCGCTTTGCAGAAGAGCAGAGAGGA
TATGCTCATCGTCTAAAGAACTACCCATTTTATTATATATTAGTCACGATATCTATAACAAGAAAATATA
TATATAATAAGTTATCACGTAAGTAGAACATGAAATAACAATATAATTATCGTATGAGTTAAATCTTAAA
AGTCACGTAAAAGATAATCATGCGTCATTTTGACTCACGCGGTCGTTATAGTTCAAAATCAGTGACACTT
ACCGCATTGACAAGCACGCCTCACGGGAGCTCCAAGCGGCGACTGAGATGTCCTAAATGCACAGCGACGG
ATTCGCGCTATTTAGAAAGAGAGAGCAATATTTCAAGAATGCATGCGTCAATTTTACGCAGACTATCTTT
CTAGGGTTAAAAAAGATTTGCGCTTTACTCGACCTAAACTTTAAACACGTCATAGAATCTTCGTTTGACA
AAAACCACATTGTGGCCAAGCTGTGTGACGCGACGCGCGCTAAAGAATGGCAAACCAAGTCGCGCGAGCG
TCGACTCTAGAGGATCCCCGGGTACCGAGCTCGAATTCGTAATCATGTCATAGCTGTTTCCTGTGTGAAA
TTGTTATCCGCTCACAATTCCACACAACATACGAGCCGGAAGCATAAAGTGTAAAGCCTGGGGTGCCTAA
TGAGTGAGCTAACTCACATTAATTGCGTTGCGCTCACTGCCCGCTTTCCAGTCGGGAAACCTGTCGTGCC
AGCTGCATTAATGAATCGGCCAACGCGCGGGGAGAGGCGGTTTGCGTATTGGGCGCTCTTCCGCTTCCTC
GCTCACTGACTCGCTGCGCTCGGTCGTTCGGCTGCGGCGAGCGGTATCAGCTCACTCAAAGGCGGTAATA
CGGT
